Addgene plasmid #29716: pET GFP LIC cloning vector (2GFP-T)
Purpose: (Empty Backbone)
Depositing lab: Scott Gradia. Depositing organization: University of California, Berkeley.
Backbone
  Vector backbone: pET
  Backbone size (bp): 5518
  Vector type: Bacterial Expression
  Tag / fusion protein: 6xHis (N terminal on backbone); SiriusGFP (N terminal on backbone); TEV cleavage site (N terminal on backbone)
Growth in bacteria
  Bacterial resistance: Ampicillin, 100 μg/mL
  Growth temperature: 37°C
  Growth strain: DH5alpha
  Copy number: Low Copy
Gene/Insert
  Gene/Insert name: None
  Tag / fusion protein: His6-GFP-TEV (N terminal on backbone)
  Cloning method: Restriction Enzyme; 5′ cloning site LIC site (destroyed during cloning); 3′ cloning site LIC site (destroyed during cloning)
  Sequencing primers: 5′ GFP forward (5'cagctcgccgaccacta); 3′ T7 reverse
Terms and licenses: Academic/Nonprofit Terms; Industry Terms: Not Available to Industry
Depositor comments: This plasmid is an empty vector. Your gene can be inserted with a LIC cloning protocol. All 2-series vectors work as single-expression vectors, as well as transfer vectors for our polycistronic system. The LIC cloning site is flanked by 5 pairs of restriction sites, so that your gene can easily be subcloned into our polycistronic destination vectors (2D, 2E, or 2Z). 2GFP-T has a TEV-cleavable N-terminal His6-GFP fusion tag. GFP can improve the expression and solubility of your target protein. It is also an easily observed reporter gene. To clone into this vector, add LIC v1 tags to the 5' end of your PCR primers. Forward - 5'TACTTCCAATCCAATGCA3' Reverse - 5'TTATCCACTTCCAATGTTATTA3' Linearize the plasmid with SspI and gel purify. When digesting the DNA with T4 polymerase, use dCTP for insert and dGTP for vector. More information on this vector can be found through http://qb3.berkeley.edu/qb3/macrolab/
How to cite: pET GFP LIC cloning vector (2GFP-T) was a gift from Scott Gradia (Addgene plasmid # 29716 ; http://n2t.net/addgene:29716 ; RRID:Addgene_29716)
