[The description below was written by a language model from this plasmid's Addgene catalogue record and pLannotate feature annotations shown in this document.]
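Description:
pET GFP LIC cloning vector (2GFP-T) is an empty pET-family bacterial expression backbone of about 5.5 kb, designed to accept a gene of interest by ligation-independent cloning (LIC) and express it in E. coli as a fusion protein. It is propagated through a ColE1/pMB1-type origin accompanied by the pBR322 bom region and the rop gene, which holds copy number down, consistent with the catalogue's "low copy" designation. Selection is by ampicillin via β-lactamase under its own promoter. The annotated tet promoter and two tetracycline-resistance fragments are remnants of the pBR322 ancestor, interrupted by the expression cassette, and are not listed as a functional marker. No lacI or lac operator is annotated in the feature table.

The expression cassette runs from a T7 promoter and the phage T7 gene 10 ribosome binding site into an N-terminal 6xHis tag, a GFP coding sequence (matched by the annotation software to SiriusGFP, an EGFP derivative) and a TEV protease recognition site, followed by the LIC site and a T7 terminator. A short match to a T7 gene 10B–derived solubility tag just before the terminator is probably residual vector sequence rather than an intended tag. Transcription therefore needs a host supplying T7 RNA polymerase. An inserted gene is produced as His6-GFP-TEV-target, so it can be purified by metal affinity and the tag then removed with TEV protease. According to the depositor, GFP can improve expression and solubility and acts as a visible reporter. The LIC sites are destroyed on cloning. Five pairs of flanking restriction sites allow the insert to be subcloned into the same series' polycistronic destination vectors, so the plasmid serves as both a single-expression and a transfer vector.
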