Features (pLannotate 1.2.2; 16 found; start..end, strand, type, name):
    104..208     +  promoter       AmpR promoter: bla
    209..1069    +  CDS            AmpR: β-lactamase; bla; confers resistance to ampicillin, carbenicillin, and related antibiotics
   1240..1828    +  rep_origin     ori: high-copy-number ColE1/pMB1/pBR322/pUC origin of replication
   2014..2153    -  misc_feature   bom: basis of mobility region from pBR322
   2255..2446    -  CDS            rop: Rop protein, which maintains plasmids at low copy number; rop
   2463..2843    +  CDS            YPB1_ECOLX: Protein predicted: Swiss-Prot protein existence level 4. From Escherichia coli.
   3085..3985    -  CDS            TcR (fragment): tetracycline efflux protein; tet; confers resistance to tetracycline
   4007..4025    +  promoter       T7 promoter: promoter for bacteriophage T7 RNA polymerase
   4114..4136    +  RBS            RBS: efficient ribosome binding site from bacteriophage T7 gene 10 (Olins and Rangwala, 1989)
   4156..4173    +  CDS            6xHis: 6xHis affinity tag
   4183..4896    +  CDS            SiriusGFP: enhanced GFP (EGFP) derivative that exhibits robust folding and enhanced photostability (Zhong et al., 2019) mammalian codon-optimized
   4906..4922    +  CDS            TEV site (fragment): tobacco etch virus (TEV) protease recognition and cleavage site
   5008..5057    +  CDS            SET1 (fragment): solubility-enhancement tag derived from T7 phage gene 10B
   5065..5112    +  terminator     T7 terminator: transcription terminator for bacteriophage T7 RNA polymerase
   5138..5430    -  CDS            TcR (fragment): tetracycline efflux protein; tet; confers resistance to tetracycline
   5478..5506    -  promoter       tet promoter: E. coli promoter for tetracycline efflux protein gene
>Addgene plasmid #29716 | pET GFP LIC cloning vector (2GFP-T) | addgene full sequence | sequence record 261209 | Addgene NGS Result
TTCTTGAAGACGAAAGGGCCTCGTGATACGCCTATTTTTATAGGTTAATGTCATGATAATAATGGTTTCT
TAGACGTCAGGTGGCACTTTTCGGGGAAATGTGCGCGGAACCCCTATTTGTTTATTTTTCTAAATACATT
CAAATATGTATCCGCTCATGAGACAATAACCCTGATAAATGCTTCAATAACATTGAAAAAGGAAGAGTAT
GAGTATTCAACATTTCCGTGTCGCCCTTATTCCCTTTTTTGCGGCATTTTGCCTTCCTGTTTTTGCTCAC
CCAGAAACGCTGGTGAAAGTAAAAGATGCTGAAGATCAGTTGGGTGCACGAGTGGGTTACATCGAACTGG
ATCTCAACAGCGGTAAGATCCTTGAGAGTTTTCGCCCCGAAGAACGTTTTCCAATGATGAGCACTTTTAA
AGTTCTGCTATGTGGCGCGGTATTATCCCGTGTTGACGCCGGGCAAGAGCAACTCGGTCGCCGCATACAC
TATTCTCAGAATGACTTGGTTGAGTACTCACCAGTCACAGAAAAGCATCTTACGGATGGCATGACAGTAA
GAGAATTATGCAGTGCTGCCATAACCATGAGTGATAACACTGCGGCCAACTTACTTCTGACAACGATCGG
AGGACCGAAGGAGCTAACCGCTTTTTTGCACAACATGGGGGATCATGTAACTCGCCTTGATCGTTGGGAA
CCGGAGCTGAATGAAGCCATACCAAACGACGAGCGTGACACCACGATGCCTGCAGCAATGGCAACAACGT
TGCGCAAACTATTAACTGGCGAACTACTTACTCTAGCTTCCCGGCAACAATTAATAGACTGGATGGAGGC
GGATAAAGTTGCAGGACCACTTCTGCGCTCGGCCCTTCCGGCTGGCTGGTTTATTGCTGATAAATCTGGA
GCCGGTGAGCGTGGGTCTCGCGGTATCATTGCAGCACTGGGGCCAGATGGTAAGCCCTCCCGTATCGTAG
TTATCTACACGACGGGGAGTCAGGCAACTATGGATGAACGAAATAGACAGATCGCTGAGATAGGTGCCTC
ACTGATTAAGCATTGGTAACTGTCAGACCAAGTTTACTCATATATACTTTAGATTGATTTAAAACTTCAT
TTTTAATTTAAAAGGATCTAGGTGAAGATCCTTTTTGATAATCTCATGACCAAAATCCCTTAACGTGAGT
TTTCGTTCCACTGAGCGTCAGACCCCGTAGAAAAGATCAAAGGATCTTCTTGAGATCCTTTTTTTCTGCG
CGTAATCTGCTGCTTGCAAACAAAAAAACCACCGCTACCAGCGGTGGTTTGTTTGCCGGATCAAGAGCTA
CCAACTCTTTTTCCGAAGGTAACTGGCTTCAGCAGAGCGCAGATACCAAATACTGTCCTTCTAGTGTAGC
CGTAGTTAGGCCACCACTTCAAGAACTCTGTAGCACCGCCTACATACCTCGCTCTGCTAATCCTGTTACC
AGTGGCTGCTGCCAGTGGCGATAAGTCGTGTCTTACCGGGTTGGACTCAAGACGATAGTTACCGGATAAG
GCGCAGCGGTCGGGCTGAACGGGGGGTTCGTGCACACAGCCCAGCTTGGAGCGAACGACCTACACCGAAC
TGAGATACCTACAGCGTGAGCTATGAGAAAGCGCCACGCTTCCCGAAGGGAGAAAGGCGGACAGGTATCC
GGTAAGCGGCAGGGTCGGAACAGGAGAGCGCACGAGGGAGCTTCCAGGGGGAAACGCCTGGTATCTTTAT
AGTCCTGTCGGGTTTCGCCACCTCTGACTTGAGCGTCGATTTTTGTGATGCTCGTCAGGGGGGCGGAGCC
TATGGAAAAACGCCAGCAACGCGGCCTTTTTACGGTTCCTGGCCTTTTGCTGGCCTTTTGCTCACATGTT
CTTTCCTGCGTTATCCCCTGATTCTGTGGATAACCGTATTACCGCCTTTGAGTGAGCTGATACCGCTCGC
CGCAGCCGAACGACCGAGCGCAGCGAGTCAGTGAGCGAGGAAGCGGAAGAGCGCCTGATGCGGTATTTTC
TCCTTACGCATCTGTGCGGTATTTCACACCGCAATGGTGCACTCTCAGTACAATCTGCTCTGATGCCGCA
TAGTTAAGCCAGTATACACTCCGCTATCGCTACGTGACTGGGTCATGGCTGCGCCCCGACACCCGCCAAC
ACCCGCTGACGCGCCCTGACGGGCTTGTCTGCTCCCGGCATCCGCTTACAGACAAGCTGTGACCGTCTCC
GGGAGCTGCATGTGTCAGAGGTTTTCACCGTCATCACCGAAACGCGCGAGGCAGCTGCGGTAAAGCTCAT
CAGCGTGGTCGTGAAGCGATTCACAGATGTCTGCCTGTTCATCCGCGTCCAGCTCGTTGAGTTTCTCCAG
AAGCGTTAATGTCTGGCTTCTGATAAAGCGGGCCATGTTAAGGGCGGTTTTTTCCTGTTTGGTCACTGAT
GCCTCCGTGTAAGGGGGATTTCTGTTCATGGGGGTAATGATACCGATGAAACGAGAGAGGATGCTCACGA
TACGGGTTACTGATGATGAACATGCCCGGTTACTGGAACGTTGTGAGGGTAAACAACTGGCGGTATGGAT
GCGGCGGGACCAGAGAAAAATCACTCAGGGTCAATGCCAGCGCTTCGTTAATACAGATGTAGGTGTTCCA
CAGGGTAGCCAGCAGCATCCTGCGATGCAGATCCGGAACATAATGGTGCAGGGCGCTGACTTCCGCGTTT
CCAGACTTTACGAAACACGGAAACCGAAGACCATTCATGTTGTTGCTCAGGTCGCAGACGTTTTGCAGCA
GCAGTCGCTTCACGTTCGCTCGCGTATCGGTGATTCATTCTGCTAACCAGTAAGGCAACCCCGCCAGCCT
AGCCGGGTCCTCAACGACAGGAGCACGATCATGCGCACCCGTGGCCAGGACCCAACGCTGCCCGAGATGC
GCCGCGTGCGGCTGCTGGAGATGGCGGACGCGATGGATATGTTCTGCCAAGGGTTGGTTTGCGCATTCAC
AGTTCTCCGCAAGAATTGATTGGCTCCAATTCTTGGAGTGGTGAATCCGTTAGCGAGGTGCCGCCGGCTT
CCATTCAGGTCGAGGTGGCCCGGCTCCATGCACCGCGACGCAACGCGGGGAGGCAGACAAGGTATAGGGC
GGCGCCTACAATCCATGCCAACCCGTTCCATGTGCTCGCCGAGGCGGCATAAATCGCCGTGACGATCAGC
GGTCCAATGATCGAAGTTAGGCTGGTAAGAGCCGCGAGCGATCCTTGAAGCTGTCCCTGATGGTCGTCAT
CTACCTGCCTGGACAGCATGGCCTGCAACGCGGGCATCCCGATGCCGCCGGAAGCGAGAAGAATCATAAT
GGGGAAGGCCATCCAGCCTCGCGTCGCGAACGCCAGCAAGACGTAGCCCAGCGCGTCGGCCGCCATGCCG
GCGATAATGGCCTGCTTCTCGCCGAAACGTTTGGTGGCGGGACCAGTGACGAAGGCTTGAGCGAGGGCGT
GCAAGATTCCGAATACCGCAAGCGACAGGCCGATCATCGTCGCGCTCCAGCGAAAGCGGTCCTCGCCGAA
AATGACCCAGAGCGCTGCCGGCACCTGTCCTACGAGTTGCATGATAAAGAAGACAGTCATAAGTGCGGCG
ACGATAGTCATGCCCCGCGCCCACCGGAAGGAGCTGACTGGGTTGAAGGCTCTCAAGGGCATCGGTCGAC
GCTCTCCCTTATGCGACTCCTGCATTAGGAAGCAGCCCAGTAGTAGGTTGAGGCCGTTGAGCACCGCCGC
CGCAAGGAATGGTGCATGCAAGGAGATGGCGCCCAACAGTCCCCCGGCCACGGGGCCTGCCACCATACCC
ACGCCGAAACAAGCGCTCATGAGCCCGAAGTGGCGAGCCCGATCTTCCCCATCGGTGATGTCGGCGATAT
AGGCGCCAGCAACCGCACCTGTGGCGCCGGTGATGCCGGCCACGATGCGTCCGGCGTAGAGGATCGAGAT
CTCGATCCCGCGAAATTAATACGACTCACTATAGGGAGACCACAACGGTTTCCCTCTAGTGCCGGCTCCG
GAGAGCTCTTTAATTAAGCGGCCGCCCTGCAGGACTCGAGTTCTAGAAATAATTTTGTTTAACTTTAAGA
AGGAGATATACATATGAAATCTTCTCACCATCACCATCACCATGGTTCTTCTGTGAGCAAGGGCGAGGAG
CTGTTCACCGGGGTGGTGCCCATCCTGGTCGAGCTGGACGGCGACGTAAACGGCCACAAGTTCAGCGTGC
GCGGCGAGGGCGAGGGCGATGCCACCAACGGCAAGCTGACCCTGAAGTTCATCTGCACCACCGGCAAGCT
GCCCGTGCCCTGGCCCACCCTCGTGACCACCCTGACCTACGGCGTGCAGTGCTTCAGCCGCTACCCCGAC
CACATGAAGCAGCACGACTTCTTCAAGTCCGCCATGCCCGAAGGCTACGTCCAGGAGCGCACCATCTCCT
TCAAGGACGACGGCACCTACAAGACCCGCGCCGAGGTGAAGTTCGAGGGCGACACCCTGGTGAACCGCAT
CGAGCTGAAGGGCATCGACTTCAAGGAGGACGGCAACATCCTGGGGCACAAGCTGGAGTACAACTTCAAC
AGCCACAACGTCTATATCACGGCCGACAAGCAGAAGAACGGCATCAAGGCGAACTTCAAGATCCGCCACA
ACGTCGAGGACGGCAGCGTGCAGCTCGCCGACCACTACCAGCAGAACACCCCCATCGGCGACGGCCCCGT
GCTGCTGCCCGACAACCACTACCTGAGCACCCAGTCCAAGCTGAGCAAAGACCCCAACGAGAAGCGCGAT
CACATGGTCCTGCTGGAGTTCGTGACCGCCGCCGGGATCACTCTCGGCATGGACGAGCTGTACAAGGGGA
TCGAGGAAAACCTGTACTTCCAATCCAATATTGGAAGTGGATAACGGATCCGCGATCGCGGCGCGCCACC
TGGTGGCCGGCCGGTACCACGCGTGCGCGCTGATCCGGCTGCTAACAAAGCCCGAAAGGAAGCTGAGTTG
GCTGCTGCCACCGCTGAGCAATAACTAGCATAACCCCTTGGGGCCTCTAAACGGGTCTTGAGGGGTTTTT
TGCTGAAAGGAGGAACTATATCCGGATATCCACAGGACGGGTGTGGTCGCCATGATCGCGTAGTCGATAG
TGGCTCCAAGTAGCGAAGCGAGCAGGACTGGGCGGCGGCCAAAGCGGTCGGACAGTGCTCCGAGAACGGG
TGCGCATAGAAATTGCATCAACGCATATAGCGCTAGCAGCACGCCATAGTGACTGGCGATGCTGTCGGAA
TGGACGATATCCCGCAAGAGGCCCGGCAGTACCGGCATAACCAAGCCTATGCCTACAGCATCCAGGGTGA
CGGTGCCGAGGATGACGATGAGCGCATTGTTAGATTTCATACACGGTGCCTGACTGCGTTAGCAATTTAA
CTGTGATAAACTACCGCATTAAAGCTTATCGATGATAAGCTGTCAAACATGAGAA
