>Addgene plasmid #29716 | pET GFP LIC cloning vector (2GFP-T) | addgene partial sequence | sequence record 35236 | 29716 with pBRrevBam
GCCGGCCACGATGCGTCCGGCGTAGAGGATCGAGATCTCGATCCCGCGAAATTAATACGACTCACTATAG
GGAGACCACAACGGTTTCCCTCTAGTGCCGGCTCCGGAGAGCTCTTTAATTAAGCGGCCGCCCTGCAGGA
CTCGAGTTCTAGAAATAATTTTGTTTAACTTTAAGAAGGAGATATACATATGAAATCTTCTCACCATCAC
CATCACCATGGTTCTTCTGTGAGCAAGGGCGAGGAGCTGTTCACCGGGGTGGTGCCCATCCTGGTCGAGC
TGGACGGCGACGTAAACGGCCACAAGTTCAGCGTGCGCGGCGAGGGCGAGGGCGATGCCACCAACGGCAA
GCTGACCCTGAAGTTCATCTGCACCACCGGCAAGCTGCCCGTGCCCTGGCCCACCCTCGTGACCACCCTG
ACCTACGGCGTGCAGTGCTTCAGCCGCTACCCCGACCACATGAAGCAGCACGACTTCTTCAAGTCCGCCA
TGCCCGAAGGCTACGTCCAGGAGCGCACCATCTCCTTCAAGGACGACGGCACCTACAAGACCCGCGCCGA
GGTGAAGTTCGAGGGCGACACCCTGGTGAACCGCATCGAGCTGAAGGGCATCGACTTCAAGGAGGACGGC
AACATCCTGGGGCACAAGCTGGAGTACAACTTCAACAGCCACAACGTCTATATCACGGCCGACAAGCAGA
AGAA
