>Addgene plasmid #29716 | pET GFP LIC cloning vector (2GFP-T) | addgene partial sequence | sequence record 36397 | T7-term
TTCGGGCTTTGTTAGCAGCCGGATCAGCGCGCACGCGTGGTACCGGCCGGCCACCAGGTGGCGCGCCGCG
ATCGCGGATCCGTTATCCACTTCCAATATTGGATTGGAAGTACAGGTTTTCCTCGATCCCCTTGTACAGC
TCGTCCATGCCGAGAGTGATCCCGGCGGCGGTCACGAACTCCAGCAGGACCATGTGATCGCGCTTCTCGT
TGGGGTCTTTGCTCAGCTTGGACTGGGTGCTCAGGTAGTGGTTGTCGGGCAGCAGCACGGGGCCGTCGCC
GATGGGGGTGTTCTGCTGGTAGTGGTCGGCGAGCTGCACGCTGCCGTCCTCGACGTTGTGGCGGATCTTG
AAGTTCGCCTTGATGCCGTTCTTCTGCTTGTCGGCCGTGATATAGACGTTGTGGCTGTTGAAGTTGTACT
CCAGCTTGTGCCCCAGGATGTTGCCGTCCTCCTTGAAGTCGATGCCCTTCAGCTCGATGCGGTTCACCAG
GGTGTCGCCCTCGAACTTCACCTCGGCGCGGGTCTTGTAGGTGCCGTCGTCCTTGAAGGAGATGGTGCGC
TCCTGGACGTAGCCTTCGGGCATGGCGGACTTGAAGAAGTCGTGCTGCTTCATGTGGTCGGGGTAGCGGC
TGAAGCACTGCACGCCGTAGGTCAGGGTGGTCACGAGGGTGGGCCAGGGCACGGGCAGCTTGCCGGTGGT
GCAGATGAACTTCAGGGTCAGCTTGCCGTTGGTGGCATCGCCCTCGCCCTCGCCGCGCACGCTGAACTTG
TGGCCGTTTACGTCGCCGTCCAGCTCGACCAGGATGGGCACCACCCCGGTGAACAGCTCCTCGCCCTTGC
TCACAGAAGAACCATGGTGATGGTGATGGTGAGAAGATTTCATATGTATATCTCCTTCTTAAAGTTAAAC
AAAATTATTTCTAGAACTCGAGTCCTGC
